>Addgene plasmid #77596 | ROCK1 gRNA (BRDN0001147013) | addgene full sequence | sequence record 188070 | Addgene Assembled Sequence
CCCGGGTGCAAAGATGGATAAAGTTTTAAACAGAGAGGAATCTTTGCAGCTAATGGACCTTCTAGGTCTT
GAAAGGAGTGGGAATTGGCTCCGGTGCCCGTCAGTGGGCAGAGCGCACATCGCCCACAGTCCCCGAGAAG
TTGGGGGGAGGGGTCGGCAATTGATCCGGTGCCTAGAGAAGGTGGCGCGGGGTAAACTGGGAAAGTGATG
TCGTGTACTGGCTCCGCCTTTTTCCCGAGGGTGGGGGAGAACCGTATATAAGTGCAGTAGTCGCCGTGAA
CGTTCTTTTTCGCAACGGGTTTGCCGCCAGAACACAGGTAAGTGCCGTGTGTGGTTCCCGCGGGCCTGGC
CTCTTTACGGGTTATGGCCCTTGCGTGCCTTGAATTACTTCCACCTGGCTGCAGTACGTGATTCTTGATC
CCGAGCTTCGGGTTGGAAGTGGGTGGGAGAGTTCGAGGCCTTGCGCTTAAGGAGCCCCTTCGCCTCGTGC
TTGAGTTGAGGCCTGGCCTGGGCGCTGGGGCCGCCGCGTGCGAATCTGGTGGCACCTTCGCGCCTGTCTC
GCTGCTTTCGATAAGTCTCTAGCCATTTAAAATTTTTGATGACCTGCTGCGACGCTTTTTTTCTGGCAAG
ATAGTCTTGTAAATGCGGGCCAAGATCTGCACACTGGTATTTCGGTTTTTGGGGCCGCGGGCGGCGACGG
GGCCCGTGCGTCCCAGCGCACATGTTCGGCGAGGCGGGGCCTGCGAGCGCGGCCACCGAGAATCGGACGG
GGGTAGTCTCAAGCTGGCCGGCCTGCTCTGGTGCCTGGCCTCGCGCCGCCGTGTATCGCCCCGCCCTGGG
CGGCAAGGCTGGCCCGGTCGGCACCAGTTGCGTGAGCGGAAAGATGGCCGCTTCCCGGCCCTGCTGCAGG
GAGCTCAAAATGGAGGACGCGGCGCTCGGGAGAGCGGGCGGGTGAGTCACCCACACAAAGGAAAAGGGCC
TTTCCGTCCTCAGCCGTCGCTTCATGTGACTCCACGGAGTACCGGGCGCCGTCCAGGCACCTCGATTAGT
TCTCGAGCTTTTGGAGTACGTCGTCTTTAGGTTGGGGGGAGGGGTTTTATGCGATGGAGTTTCCCCACAC
TGAGTGGGTGGAGACTGAAGTTAGGCCAGCTTGGCACTTGATGTAATTCTCCTTGGAATTTGCCCTTTTT
GAGTTTGGATCTTGGTTCATTCTCAAGCCTCAGACAGTGGTTCAAAGTTTTTTTCTTCCATTTCAGGTGT
CGTGACGTACGGCCACCATGACCGAGTACAAGCCCACGGTGCGCCTCGCCACCCGCGACGACGTCCCCAG
GGCCGTACGCACCCTCGCCGCCGCGTTCGCCGACTACCCCGCCACGCGCCACACCGTCGATCCGGACCGC
CACATCGAGCGGGTCACCGAGCTGCAAGAACTCTTCCTCACGCGCGTCGGGCTCGACATCGGCAAGGTGT
GGGTCGCGGACGACGGCGCCGCCGTGGCGGTCTGGACCACGCCGGAGAGCGTCGAAGCGGGGGCGGTGTT
CGCCGAGATCGGCCCGCGCATGGCCGAGTTGAGCGGTTCCCGGCTGGCCGCGCAGCAACAGATGGAAGGC
CTCCTGGCGCCGCACCGGCCCAAGGAGCCCGCGTGGTTCCTGGCCACCGTCGGAGTCTCGCCCGACCACC
AGGGCAAGGGTCTGGGCAGCGCCGTCGTGCTCCCCGGAGTGGAGGCGGCCGAGCGCGCCGGGGTGCCCGC
CTTCCTGGAGACCTCCGCGCCCCGCAACCTCCCCTTCTACGAGCGGCTCGGCTTCACCGTCACCGCCGAC
GTCGAGGTGCCCGAAGGACCGCGCACCTGGTGCATGACCCGCAAGCCCGGTGCCTGAACGCGTTAAGTCG
ACAATCAACCTCTGGATTACAAAATTTGTGAAAGATTGACTGGTATTCTTAACTATGTTGCTCCTTTTAC
GCTATGTGGATACGCTGCTTTAATGCCTTTGTATCATGCTATTGCTTCCCGTATGGCTTTCATTTTCTCC
TCCTTGTATAAATCCTGGTTGCTGTCTCTTTATGAGGAGTTGTGGCCCGTTGTCAGGCAACGTGGCGTGG
TGTGCACTGTGTTTGCTGACGCAACCCCCACTGGTTGGGGCATTGCCACCACCTGTCAGCTCCTTTCCGG
GACTTTCGCTTTCCCCCTCCCTATTGCCACGGCGGAACTCATCGCCGCCTGCCTTGCCCGCTGCTGGACA
GGGGCTCGGCTGTTGGGCACTGACAATTCCGTGGTGTTGTCGGGGAAATCATCGTCCTTTCCTTGGCTGC
TCGCCTGTGTTGCCACCTGGATTCTGCGCGGGACGTCCTTCTGCTACGTCCCTTCGGCCCTCAATCCAGC
GGACCTTCCTTCCCGCGGCCTGCTGCCGGCTCTGCGGCCTCTTCCGCGTCTTCGCCTTCGCCCTCAGACG
AGTCGGATCTCCCTTTGGGCCGCCTCCCCGCGTCGACTTTAAGACCAATGACTTACAAGGCAGCTGTAGA
TCTTAGCCACTTTTTAAAAGAAAAGGGGGGACTGGAAGGGCTAATTCACTCCCAACGAAGACAAGATCTG
CTTTTTGCTTGTACTGGGTCTCTCTGGTTAGACCAGATCTGAGCCTGGGAGCTCTCTGGCTAACTAGGGA
ACCCACTGCTTAAGCCTCAATAAAGCTTGCCTTGAGTGCTTCAAGTAGTGTGTGCCCGTCTGTTGTGTGA
CTCTGGTAACTAGAGATCCCTCAGACCCTTTTAGTCAGTGTGGAAAATCTCTAGCAGTACGTATAGTAGT
TCATGTCATCTTATTATTCAGTATTTATAACTTGCAAAGAAATGAATATCAGAGAGTGAGAGGAACTTGT
TTATTGCAGCTTATAATGGTTACAAATAAAGCAATAGCATCACAAATTTCACAAATAAAGCATTTTTTTC
ACTGCATTCTAGTTGTGGTTTGTCCAAACTCATCAATGTATCTTATCATGTCTGGCTCTAGCTATCCCGC
CCCTAACTCCGCCCATCCCGCCCCTAACTCCGCCCAGTTCCGCCCATTCTCCGCCCCATGGCTGACTAAT
TTTTTTTATTTATGCAGAGGCCGAGGCCGCCTCGGCCTCTGAGCTATTCCAGAAGTAGTGAGGAGGCTTT
TTTGGAGGCCTAGGGACGTACCCAATTCGCCCTATAGTGAGTCGTATTACGCGCGCTCACTGGCCGTCGT
TTTACAACGTCGTGACTGGGAAAACCCTGGCGTTACCCAACTTAATCGCCTTGCAGCACATCCCCCTTTC
GCCAGCTGGCGTAATAGCGAAGAGGCCCGCACCGATCGCCCTTCCCAACAGTTGCGCAGCCTGAATGGCG
AATGGG
[124 nt withheld, positions 3367-3490]
C
[91 nt withheld, positions 3492-3582]
A
[49 nt withheld, positions 3584-3632]
CCTTTGACGTTGGAGTCCACGTTCTTT
[37 nt withheld, positions 3660-3696]
ACCCTATCTCGGTCTATTCTTTTGATTTATAAGGGATTTTGCCGATTTCGGCCTATTGGTTAAAAAATGA
GCTGATTTAACAAAAATTTAACGCGAATTTTAACAAAATATTAACGCTTACAATTTAGGTGGCACTTTTC
GGGGAAATGTGCGCGGAACCCCTATTTGTTTATTTTTCTAAATACATTCAAATATGTATCCGCTCATGAG
ACAATAACCCTGATAAATGCTTCAATAATATTGAAAAAGGAAGAGTATGAGTATTCAACATTTCCGTGTC
GCCCTTATTCCCTTTTTTGCGGCATTTTGCCTTCCTGTTTTTGCTCACCCAGAAACGCTGGTGAAAGTAA
AAGATGCTGAAGATCAGTTGGGTGCACGAGTGGGTTACATCGAACTGGATCTCAACAGCGGTAAGATCCT
TGAGAGTTTTCGCCCCGAAGAACGTTTTCCAATGATGAGCACTTTTAAAGTTCTGCTATGTGGCGCGGTA
TTATCCCGTATTGACGCCGGGCAAGAGCAACTCGGTCGCCGCATACACTATTCTCAGAATGACTTGGTTG
AGTACTCACCAGTCACAGAAAAGCATCTTACGGATGGCATGACAGTAAGAGAATTATGCAGTGCTGCCAT
AACCATGAGTGATAACACTGCGGCCAACTTACTTCTGACAACGATCGGAGGACCGAAGGAGCTAACCGCT
TTTTTGCACAACATGGGGGATCATGTAACTCGCCTTGATCGTTGGGAACCGGAGCTGAATGAAGCCATAC
CAAACGACGAGCGTGACACCACGATGCCTGTAGCAATGGCAACAACGTTGCGCAAACTATTAACTGGCGA
ACTACTTACTCTAGCTTCCCGGCAACAATTAATAGACTGGATGGAGGCGGATAAAGTTGCAGGACCACTT
CTGCGCTCGGCCCTTCCGGCTGGCTGGTTTATTGCTGATAAATCTGGAGCCGGTGAGCGTGGGTCTCGCG
GTATCATTGCAGCACTGGGGCCAGATGGTAAGCCCTCCCGTATCGTAGTTATCTACACGACGGGGAGTCA
GGCAACTATGGATGAACGAAATAGACAGATCGCTGAGATAGGTGCCTCACTGATTAAGCATTGGTAACTG
TCAGACCAAGTTTACTCATATATACTTTAGATTGATTTAAAACTTCATTTTTAATTTAAAAGGATCTAGG
TGAAGATCCTTTTTGATAATCTCATGACCAAAATCCCTTAACGTGAGTTTTCGTTCCACTGAGCGTCAGA
CCCCGTAGAAAAGATCAAAGGATCTTCTTGAGATCCTTTTTTTCTGCGCGTAATCTGCTGCTTGCAAACA
AAAAAACCACCGCTACCAGCGGTGGTTTGTTTGCCGGATCAAGAGCTACCAACTCTTTTTCCGAAGGTAA
CTGGCTTCAGCAGAGCGCAGATACCAAATACTGTTCTTCTAGTGTAGCCGTAGTTAGGCCACCACTTCAA
GAACTCTGTAGCACCGCCTACATACCTCGCTCTGCTAATCCTGTTACCAGTGGCTGCTGCCAGTGGCGAT
AAGTCGTGTCTTACCGGGTTGGACTCAAGACGATAGTTACCGGATAAGGCGCAGCGGTCGGGCTGAACGG
GGGGTTCGTGCACACAGCCCAGCTTGGAGCGAACGACCTACACCGAACTGAGATACCTACAGCGTGAGCT
ATGAGAAAGCGCCACGCTTCCCGAAGGGAGAAAGGCGGACAGGTATCCGGTAAGCGGCAGGGTCGGAACA
GGAGAGCGCACGAGGGAGCTTCCAGGGGGAAACGCCTGGTATCTTTATAGTCCTGTCGGGTTTCGCCACC
TCTGACTTGAGCGTCGATTTTTGTGATGCTCGTCAGGGGGGCGGAGCCTATGGAAAAACGCCAGCAACGC
GGCCTTTTTACGGTTCCTGGCCTTTTGCTGGCCTTTTGCTCACATGTTCTTTCCTGCGTTATCCCCTGAT
TCTGTGGATAACCGTATTACCGCCTTTGAGTGAGCTGATACCGCTCGCCGCAGCCGAACGACCGAGCGCA
GCGAGTCAGTGAGCGAGGAAGCGGAAGAGCGCCCAATACGCAAACCGCCTCTCCCCGCGCGTTGGCCGAT
TCATTAATGCAGCTGGCACGACAGGTTTCCCGACTGGAAAGCGGGCAGTGAGCGCAACGCAATTAATGTG
AGTTAGCTCACTCATTAGGCACCCCAGGCTTTACACTTTATGCTTCCGGCTCGTATGTTGTGTGGAATTG
TGAGCGGATAACAATTTCACACAGGAAACAGCTATGACCATGATTACGCCAAGCGCGCAATTAACCCTCA
CTAAAGGGAACAAAAGCTGGAGCTGCAAGCTTAATGTAGTCTTATGCAATACTCTTGTAGTCTTGCAACA
TGGTAACGATGAGTTAGCAACATGCCTTACAAGGAGAGAAAAAGCACCGTGCATGCCGATTGGTGGAAGT
AAGGTGGTACGATCGTGCCTTATTAGGAAGGCAACAGACGGGTCTGACATGGATTGGACGAACCACTGAA
TTGCCGCATTGCAGAGATATTGTATTTAAGTGCCTAGCTCGATACATAAACGGGTCTCTCTGGTTAGACC
AGATCTGAGCCTGGGAGCTCTCTGGCTAACTAGGGAACCCACTGCTTAAGCCTCAATAAAGCTTGCCTTG
AGTGCTTCAAGTAGTGTGTGCCCGTCTGTTGTGTGACTCTGGTAACTAGAGATCCCTCAGACCCTTTTAG
TCAGTGTGGAAAATCTCTAGCAGTGGCGCCCGAACAGGGACTTGAAAGCGAAAGGGAAACCAGAGGAGCT
CTCTCGACGCAGGACTCGGCTTGCTGAAGCGCGCACGGCAAGAGGCGAGGGGCGGCGACTGGTGAGTACG
CCAAAAATTTTGACTAGCGGAGGCTAGAAGGAGAGAGATGGGTGCGAGAGCGTCAGTATTAAGCGGGGGA
GAATTAGATCGCGATGGGAAAAAATTCGGTTAAGGCCAGGGGGAAAGAAAAAATATAAATTAAAACATAT
AGTATGGGCAAGCAGGGAGCTAGAACGATTCGCAGTTAATCCTGGCCTGTTAGAAACATCAGAAGGCTGT
AGACAAATACTGGGACAGCTACAACCATCCCTTCAGACAGGATCAGAAGAACTTAGATCATTATATAATA
CAGTAGCAACCCTCTATTGTGTGCATCAAAGGATAGAGATAAAAGACACCAAGGAAGCTTTAGACAAGAT
AGAGGAAGAGCAAAACAAAAGTAAGACCACCGCACAGCAAGCGGCCGCTGATCTTCAGACCTGGAGGAGG
AGATATGAGGGACAATTGGAGAAGTGAATTATATAAATATAAAGTAGTAAAAATTGAACCATTAGGAGTA
GCACCCACCAAGGCAAAGAGAAGAGTGGTGCAGAGAGAAAAAAGAGCAGTGGGAATAGGAGCTTTGTTCC
TTGGGTTCTTGGGAGCAGCAGGAAGCACTATGGGCGCAGCGTCAATGACGCTGACGGTACAGGCCAGACA
ATTATTGTCTGGTATAGTGCAGCAGCAGAACAATTTGCTGAGGGCTATTGAGGCGCAACAGCATCTGTTG
CAACTCACAGTCTGGGGCATCAAGCAGCTCCAGGCAAGAATCCTGGCTGTGGAAAGATACCTAAAGGATC
AACAGCTCCTGGGGATTTGGGGTTGCTCTGGAAAACTCATTTGCACCACTGCTGTGCCTTGGAATGCTAG
TTGGAGTAATAAATCTCTGGAACAGATTTGGAATCACACGACCTGGATGGAGTGGGACAGAGAAATTAAC
AATTACACAAGCTTAATACACTCCTTAATTGAAGAATCGCAAAACCAGCAAGAAAAGAATGAACAAGAAT
TATTGGAATTAGATAAATGGGCAAGTTTGTGGAATTGGTTTAACATAACAAATTGGCTGTGGTATATAAA
ATTATTCATAATGATAGTAGGAGGCTTGGTAGGTTTAAGAATAGTTTTTGCTGTACTTTCTATAGTGAAT
AGAGTTAGGCAGGGATATTCACCATTATCGTTTCAGACCCACCTCCCAACCCCGAGGGGACCCAGAGAGG
GCCTATTTCCCATGATTCCTTCATATTTGCATATACGATACAAGGCTGTTAGAGAGATAATTAGAATTAA
TTTGACTGTAAACACAAAGATATTAGTACAAAATACGTGACGTAGAAAGTAATAATTTCTTGGGTAGTTT
GCAGTTTTAAAATTATGTTTTAAAATGGACTATCATATGCTTACCGTAACTTGAAAGTATTTCGATTTCT
TGGCTTTATATATCTTGTGGAAAGGACGAAACACCGCATGGTACGATGTGATACAGGTTTTAGAGCTAGA
AATAGCAAGTTAAAATAAGGCTAGTCCGTTATCAACTTGAAAAAGTGGCACCGAGTCGGTGCTTTTTTAA
GCTTGGCGTAACTAGATCTTGAGACAAATGGCAGTATTCATCCACAATTTTAAAAGAAAAGGGGGGATTG
GGGGGTACAGTGCAGGGGAAAGAATAGTAGACATAATAGCAACAGACATACAAACTAAAGAATTACAAAA
ACAAATTACAAAAATTCAAAATTTTCGGGTTTATTACAGGGACAGCAGAGATCCACTTTGGCGCCGGCTC
GAGGGGG
Features (pLannotate 1.2.2; 29 found; start..end, strand, type, name):
     14..80      +  CDS            small t antigen (fragment): SV40 (simian virus 40) small t antigen
    106..317     +  promoter       EF-1α core promoter: core promoter for human elongation factor EF-1α
    318..1256    +  intron         EF-1α intron A: intron upstream of the start codon of human EF-1α
   1278..1877    +  CDS            PuroR (fragment): puromycin N-acetyltransferase; pac from Streptomyces; confers resistance to puromycin
   1893..2481    +  misc_feature   WPRE: woodchuck hepatitis virus posttranscriptional regulatory element
   2532..2551    +  misc_feature   cPPT/CTS (fragment): central polypurine tract and central termination sequence of HIV-1
   2553..2786    +  LTR            3' LTR (ΔU3): self-inactivating 3' long terminal repeat (LTR) from HIV-1
   2864..2985    +  polyA_signal   SV40 poly(A) signal: SV40 polyadenylation signal
   3025..3160    +  rep_origin     SV40 ori: SV40 origin of replication
   3181..3199    -  promoter       T7 promoter: promoter for bacteriophage T7 RNA polymerase
   3207..3362    +  CDS            lacZα (fragment): LacZα fragment of β-galactosidase; lacZ fragment
   3367..3795    +  rep_origin     f1 ori (sequence partly withheld): f1 bacteriophage origin of replication; arrow indicates direction of (+) strand synthesis
   3848..3952    +  promoter       AmpR promoter: bla
   3953..4813    +  CDS            AmpR: β-lactamase; bla; confers resistance to ampicillin, carbenicillin, and related antibiotics
   4984..5572    +  rep_origin     ori: high-copy-number ColE1/pMB1/pBR322/pUC origin of replication
   5755..5847    +  CDS            lacI (fragment): lac repressor; lacI; The lac repressor binds to the lac operator to inhibit transcription in E. coli. This inhibition can be relieved by adding lactose or isopropyl-β-D-thiogalactopyranoside (IPTG).
   5860..5881    +  protein_bind   CAP binding site: CAP binding activates transcription in the presence of cAMP. E. coli catabolite activator protein
   5896..5926    +  promoter       lac promoter: promoter for the E. coli lac operon
   5934..5950    +  protein_bind   lac operator: The lac repressor binds to the lac operator to inhibit transcription in E. coli. This inhibition can be relieved by adding lactose or isopropyl-β-D-thiogalactopyranoside (IPTG). lac repressor encoded by lacI
   5995..6013    +  promoter       T3 promoter: promoter for bacteriophage T3 RNA polymerase
   6041..6267    +  promoter       RSV promoter: Rous sarcoma virus enhancer/promoter
   6268..6448    +  LTR            5' LTR (truncated): truncated 5' long terminal repeat (LTR) from HIV-1
   6495..6620    +  misc_feature   HIV-1 Ψ: packaging signal of human immunodeficiency virus type 1
   6604..6967    +  CDS            HIV-1 gag (fragment): gag protein from human immunodeficiency virus 1; gag
   7113..7346    +  misc_feature   RRE: The Rev response element (RRE) of HIV-1 allows for Rev-dependent mRNA export from the nucleus to the cytoplasm.
   7723..7749    +  CDS            Rev (fragment): human immunodeficiency virus 1 (HIV-1) Rev protein; rev; enhances nuclear export of unspliced and incompletely spliced viral mRNAs
   7753..7993    +  promoter       U6 promoter: RNA polymerase III promoter for human U6 snRNA
   8023..8098    +  misc_RNA       gRNA scaffold: guide RNA scaffold for the Streptococcus pyogenes CRISPR/Cas9 system
   8154..8271    +  misc_feature   cPPT/CTS: central polypurine tract and central termination sequence of HIV-1
