[The description below was written by a language model from this plasmid's Addgene catalogue record and pLannotate feature annotations shown in this document.]
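Description:
ROCK1 gRNA (BRDN0001147013) is a third-generation lentiviral guide RNA plasmid built on the lentiGuide-Puro backbone and designed to direct Streptococcus pyogenes Cas9 to the human ROCK1 gene (also known as P160ROCK or ROCK-I). It is propagated in E. coli as a high-copy plasmid through a ColE1/pUC-type origin with ampicillin selection from the β-lactamase gene. The roughly 8.3 kb annotated sequence also carries an f1 origin, an SV40 origin and poly(A) signal, and residual lac and T7/T3 promoter elements from the cloning backbone.

The lentiviral transfer cassette begins with an RSV promoter fused to a truncated HIV-1 5' LTR, which makes genomic RNA production Tat-independent. This is followed by the Ψ packaging signal with a partial gag sequence and the Rev response element for nuclear export of the unspliced viral RNA. Next, a human U6 RNA polymerase III promoter drives the ROCK1-targeting spacer joined to the SpCas9 gRNA scaffold, with a cPPT/CTS element downstream that aids nuclear import of the viral genome. A second unit uses the EF-1α core promoter with its intron A to express puromycin N-acetyltransferase, allowing puromycin selection of transduced mammalian cells. A WPRE then enhances transcript expression, and a self-inactivating ΔU3 3' LTR closes the cassette.

The plasmid does not encode Cas9, so it must be paired with a separate Cas9 vector or used in cells that already express the nuclease. It belongs to a human kinome gRNA collection designed with optimized sgRNA rules, and it is suited to knockout of ROCK1 in human cells.
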