Addgene plasmid #77596: ROCK1 gRNA (BRDN0001147013)
Purpose: 3rd generation lentiviral gRNA plasmid targeting human ROCK1
Depositing lab: John Doench & David Root. Depositing organization: Broad Institute. Publication: Optimized sgRNA design to maximize activity and minimize off-target effects of CRISPR-Cas9. Doench JG, Fusi N, Sullender M, Hegde M, Vaimberg EW, Donovan KF, Smith I, Tothova Z, Wilen C, Orchard R, Virgin HW, Listgarten J, Root DE. Nat Biotechnol. 2016 Jan 18. doi: 10.1038/nbt.3437. PubMed 26780180.
Backbone
  Vector backbone: lentiGuide-Puro
  Backbone manufacturer: Zhang Lab (Addgene plasmid # 52963)
  Vector type: Mammalian Expression, Lentiviral, CRISPR
  Selectable markers: Puromycin
Growth in bacteria
  Bacterial resistance: Ampicillin, 100 μg/mL
  Growth temperature: 37°C
  Growth strain: DH5alpha
  Copy number: High Copy
Gene/Insert
  Gene/Insert name: ROCK1 (alt names: ROCK1; NM_005406.2)
  gRNA/shRNA sequence: CATGGTACGATGTGATACAG
  Species: H. sapiens (human)
  Entrez Gene: ROCK1 (a.k.a. P160ROCK, ROCK-I)
  Promoter: hU6
  Cloning method: Unknown
  Sequencing primers: 5′ U6-F; 3′ pS2-R
Terms and licenses: Academic/Nonprofit Terms; Industry Terms: Not Available to Industry
Depositor comments: The gRNA was designed to target the following Genbank reference sequence(s): NM_005406.2. Note that this plasmid does NOT contain Cas9. It should be used in conjunction with lentiCas9-Blast (Addgene #52962) or otherwise with cell lines already expressing Cas9. Browse the full kinome gRNA library at http://www.addgene.org/pooled-library/broadgpp-human-kinome/ or visit http://www.broadinstitute.org/rnai/public/ for detailed protocols and information.
How to cite: ROCK1 gRNA (BRDN0001147013) was a gift from John Doench & David Root (Addgene plasmid # 77596 ; http://n2t.net/addgene:77596 ; RRID:Addgene_77596)
