>Addgene plasmid #77596 | ROCK1 gRNA (BRDN0001147013) | depositor partial sequence | sequence record 145056 | Target Sequence
CATGGTACGATGTGATACAG
