>Addgene plasmid #77596 | ROCK1 gRNA (BRDN0001147013) | addgene partial sequence | sequence record 188069 | hU6-F
TAGAAAGTAATAATTTCTTGGGTAGTTTGCAGTTTTAAAATTATGTTTTAAAATGGACTATCATATGCTT
ACCGTAACTTGAAAGTATTTCGATTTCTTGGCTTTATATATCTTGTGGAAAGGACGAAACACCGCATGGT
ACGATGTGATACAGGTTTTAGAGCTAGAAATAGCAAGTTAAAATAAGGCTAGTCCGTTATCAACTTGAAA
AAGTGGCACCGAGTCGGTGCTTTTTTAAGCTTGGCGTAACTAGATCTTGAGACAAATGGCAGTATTCATC
CACAATTTTAAAAGAAAAGGGGGGATTGGGGGGTACAGTGCAGGGGAAAGAATAGTAGACATAATAGCAA
CAGACATACAAACTAAAGAATTACAAAAACAAATTACAAAAATTCAAAATTTTCGGGTTTATTACAGGGA
CAGCAGAGATCCACTTTGGCGCCGGCTCGAGGGGGCCCGGGTGCAAAGATGGATAAAGTTTTAAACAGAG
AGGAATCTTTGCAGCTAATGGACCTTCTAGGTCTTGAAAGGAGTGGGAATTGGCTCCGGTGCCCGTCAGT
GGGCAGAGCG
